Addgene plasmid #83728: MSCV-6NBC-GFP-PGK-Puro-Barcode51
Purpose: individual 6N barcode to make barcoded cell line variants
Depositing lab: Monte Winslow. Depositing organization: Stanford University. Publication: An in vivo multiplexed small-molecule screening platform. Gruner BM, Schulze CJ, Yang D, Ogasawara D, Dix MM, Rogers ZN, Chuang CH, McFarland CD, Chiou SH, Brown JM, Cravatt BF, Bogyo M, Winslow MM. Nat Methods. 2016 Sep 12. doi: 10.1038/nmeth.3992. PubMed 27617390.
Backbone
  Vector backbone: MSCV
  Vector type: Retroviral
  Selectable markers: Puromycin
Growth in bacteria
  Bacterial resistance: Ampicillin, 100 μg/mL
  Growth temperature: 37°C
  Growth strain: DH5alpha
  Copy number: High Copy
Gene/Insert
  Gene/Insert name: Barcode51
  Species: Synthetic
  Cloning method: Restriction Enzyme; 5′ cloning site BglII (destroyed during cloning); 3′ cloning site EcoRI (not destroyed)
  Sequencing primers: 5′ CCCTTGAACCTCCTCGTTCGACC
Terms and licenses: Academic/Nonprofit Terms; Industry Terms: Not Available to Industry
How to cite: MSCV-6NBC-GFP-PGK-Puro-Barcode51 was a gift from Monte Winslow (Addgene plasmid # 83728 ; http://n2t.net/addgene:83728 ; RRID:Addgene_83728)
