[The description below was written by a language model from this plasmid's Addgene catalogue record and pLannotate feature annotations shown in this document.]
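Description:
MSCV-6NBC-GFP-PGK-Puro-Barcode51 is a gammaretroviral transfer vector built on the murine stem cell virus (MSCV) backbone, about 7 kb in size. It is one member of a series of plasmids that each carry a distinct synthetic six-nucleotide barcode. In bacteria it is maintained as a high-copy plasmid through a ColE1/pUC-type origin and selected with ampicillin via the β-lactamase gene. The rest of the bacterial backbone contains only non-functional remnants of older cloning vectors: fragments of lacI, lacZα, rop, bom and the tetracycline resistance gene, plus a lac promoter/operator.

The proviral cassette is flanked by MESV-derived 5′ and 3′ long terminal repeats. Downstream of the 5′ LTR sit the Ψ packaging signal and a truncated gag region lacking its start codon, which together promote efficient encapsidation of the vector RNA when the viral proteins are supplied in trans. No separate promoter is annotated upstream of EGFP, so it is presumably expressed from the 5′ LTR, while an internal mouse PGK promoter drives puromycin N-acetyltransferase. Transduced cells are therefore both green fluorescent and puromycin selectable.

The Barcode51 insert was cloned between a BglII site, destroyed in the process, and a retained EcoRI site. The barcode is not annotated in the feature table, so its exact position relative to EGFP cannot be read from the record.

The stated purpose is to generate barcoded cell line variants. Stable integration of the provirus gives each line a heritable sequence tag. According to the associated publication, this supports a multiplexed in vivo small-molecule screening platform.
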