Features (pLannotate 1.2.2; 19 found; start..end, strand, type, name):
    579..920     +  misc_feature   MESV Ψ: packaging signal of murine embryonic stem cell virus
    987..1403    +  CDS            gag (truncated): truncated Moloney murine leukemia virus (MMLV) gag gene lacking the start codon
   1427..2143    +  CDS            EGFP: EGFP is a basic (constitutively fluorescent) green fluorescent protein published in 1996, derived from Aequorea victoria. It is reported to be a rapidly-maturing weak dimer with moderate acid sensitivity.
   2161..2660    +  promoter       PGK promoter: mouse phosphoglycerate kinase 1 promoter
   2681..3280    +  CDS            PuroR: puromycin N-acetyltransferase; pac from Streptomyces alboniger; confers resistance to puromycin
   3380..3894    +  LTR            3' LTR: 3' long terminal repeat from murine embryonic stem cell virus
   4087..4103    -  protein_bind   lac operator: The lac repressor binds to the lac operator to inhibit transcription in E. coli. This inhibition can be relieved by adding lactose or isopropyl-β-D-thiogalactopyranoside (IPTG). lac repressor encoded by lacI
   4111..4141    -  promoter       lac promoter: promoter for the E. coli lac operon
   4156..4177    -  protein_bind   CAP binding site: CAP binding activates transcription in the presence of cAMP. E. coli catabolite activator protein
   4190..4282    -  CDS            lacI (fragment): lac repressor; lacI; The lac repressor binds to the lac operator to inhibit transcription in E. coli. This inhibition can be relieved by adding lactose or isopropyl-β-D-thiogalactopyranoside (IPTG).
   4465..5053    -  rep_origin     ori: high-copy-number ColE1/pMB1/pBR322/pUC origin of replication
   5224..6084    -  CDS            AmpR: β-lactamase; bla; confers resistance to ampicillin, carbenicillin, and related antibiotics
   6085..6189    -  promoter       AmpR promoter: bla
   6284..6319    +  CDS            rop (fragment): Rop protein, which maintains plasmids at low copy number; rop
   6421..6520    +  misc_feature   bom (fragment): basis of mobility region from pBR322
   6526..6675    -  CDS            lacZα (fragment): LacZα fragment of β-galactosidase; lacZ fragment
   6675..6876    -  CDS            TcR (fragment): tetracycline efflux protein; tet; confers resistance to tetracycline
   6877..6975    +  CDS            env (fragment): murine leukemia virus gPr80 envelope polyprotein precursor; env; proteolytically cleaved into gp70SU and p15TM subunits
   7017..515     +  LTR            5' LTR (across the origin): 5' long terminal repeat from murine embryonic stem cell virus
>Addgene plasmid #83728 | MSCV-6NBC-GFP-PGK-Puro-Barcode51 | depositor full sequence | sequence record 159888 | Full Sequence
TGAAAGACCCCACCTGTAGGTTTGGCAAGCTAGCTTAAGTAACGCCATTTTGCAAGGCATGGAAAATACA
TAACTGAGAATAGAGAAGTTCAGATCAAGGTTAGGAACAGAGAGACAGCAGAATATGGGCCAAACAGGAT
ATCTGTGGTAAGCAGTTCCTGCCCCGGCTCAGGGCCAAGAACAGATGGTCCCCAGATGCGGTCCCGCCCT
CAGCAGTTTCTAGAGAACCATCAGATGTTTCCAGGGTGCCCCAAGGACCTGAAATGACCCTGTGCCTTAT
TTGAACTAACCAATCAGTTCGCTTCTCGCTTCTGTTCGCGCGCTTCTGCTCCCCGAGCTCAATAAAAGAG
CCCACAACCCCTCACTCGGCGCGCCAGTCCTCCGATAGACTGCGTCGCCCGGGTACCCGTATTCCCAATA
AAGCCTCTTGCTGTTTGCATCCGAATCGTGGACTCGCTGATCCTTGGGAGGGTCTCCTCAGATTGATTGA
CTGCCCACCTCGGGGGTCTTTCATTTGGAGGTTCCACCGAGATTTGGAGACCCCTGCCCAGGGACCACCG
ACCCCCCCGCCGGGAGGTAAGCTGGCCAGCGGTCGTTTCGTGTCTGTCTCTGTCTTTGTGCGTGTTTGTG
CCGGCATCTAATGTTTGCGCCTGCGTCTGTACTAGTTAGCTAACTAGCTCTGTATCTGGCGGACCCGTGG
TGGAACTGACGAGTTCTGAACACCCGGCCGCAACCCTGGGAGACGTCCCAGGGACTTTGGGGGCCGTTTT
TGTGGCCCGACCTGAGGAAGGGAGTCGATGTGGAATCCGACCCCGTCAGGATATGTGGTTCTGGTAGGAG
ACGAGAACCTAAAACAGTTCCCGCCTCCGTCTGAATTTTTGCTTTCGGTTTGGAACCGAAGCCGCGCGTC
TTGTCTGCTGCAGCGCTGCAGCATCGTTCTGTGTTGTCTCTGTCTGACTGTGTTTCTGTATTTGTCTGAA
AATTAGGGCCAGACTGTTACCACTCCCTTAAGTTTGACCTTAGGTCACTGGAAAGATGTCGAGCGGATCG
CTCACAACCAGTCGGTAGATGTCAAGAAGAGACGTTGGGTTACCTTCTGCTCTGCAGAATGGCCAACCTT
TAACGTCGGATGGCCGCGAGACGGCACCTTTAACCGAGACCTCATCACCCAGGTTAAGATCAAGGTCTTT
TCACCTGGCCCGCATGGACACCCAGACCAGGTCCCCTACATCGTGACCTGGGAAGCCTTGGCTTTTGACC
CCCCTCCCTGGGTCAAGCCCTTTGTACACCCTAAGCCTCCGCCTCCTCTTCCTCCATCCGCCCCGTCTCT
CCCCCTTGAACCTCCTCGTTCGACCCCGCCTCGATCCTCCCTTTATCCAGCCCTCACTCCTTCTCTAGGC
GCCGGAATTAGATCCCGGTGTCCACCATGGTGAGCAAGGGCGAGGAGCTGTTCACCGGGGTGGTGCCCAT
CCTGGTCGAGCTGGACGGCGACGTAAACGGCCACAAGTTCAGCGTGTCCGGCGAGGGCGAGGGCGATGCC
ACCTACGGCAAGCTGACCCTGAAGTTCATCTGCACCACCGGCAAGCTGCCCGTGCCCTGGCCCACCCTCG
TGACCACCCTGACCTACGGCGTGCAGTGCTTCAGCCGCTACCCCGACCACATGAAGCAGCACGACTTCTT
CAAGTCCGCCATGCCCGAAGGCTACGTCCAGGAGCGCACCATCTTCTTCAAGGACGACGGCAACTACAAG
ACCCGCGCCGAGGTGAAGTTCGAGGGCGACACCCTGGTGAACCGCATCGAGCTGAAGGGCATCGACTTCA
AGGAGGACGGCAACATCCTGGGGCACAAGCTGGAGTACAACTACAACAGCCACAACGTCTATATCATGGC
CGACAAGCAGAAGAACGGCATCAAGGTGAACTTCAAGATCCGCCACAACATCGAGGACGGCAGCGTGCAG
CTCGCCGACCACTACCAGCAGAACACCCCCATCGGCGACGGCCCCGTGCTGCTGCCCGACAACCACTACC
TGAGCACCCAGTCCGCCCTGAGCAAAGACCCCAACGAGAAGCGCGATCACATGGTCCTGCTGGAGTTCGT
GACCGCCGCCGGGATCACTCTCGGCATGGACGAGCTGTACAAGTAGCGGAGAATTCTACCGGGTAGGGGA
GGCGCTTTTCCCAAGGCAGTCTGGAGCATGCGCTTTAGCAGCCCCGCTGGGCACTTGGCGCTACACAAGT
GGCCTCTGGCCTCGCACACATTCCACATCCACCGGTAGGCGCCAACCGGCTCCGTTCTTTGGTGGCCCCT
TCGCGCCACCTTCTACTCCTCCCCTAGTCAGGAAGTTCCCCCCCGCCCCGCAGCTCGCGTCGTGCAGGAC
GTGACAAATGGAAGTAGCACGTCTCACTAGTCTCGTGCAGATGGACAGCACCGCTGAGCAATGGAAGCGG
GTAGGCCTTTGGGGCAGCGGCCAATAGCAGCTTTGCTCCTTCGCTTTCTGGGCTCAGAGGCTGGGAAGGG
GTGGGTCCGGGGGCGGGCTCAGGGGCGGGCTCAGGGGCGGGGCGGGCGCCCGAAGGTCCTCCGGAGGCCC
GGCATTCTGCACGCTTCAAAAGCGCACGTCTGCCGCGCTGTTCTCCTCTTCCTCATCTCCGGGCCTTTCG
ACCTGCAGCCCAAGCTTACCATGACCGAGTACAAGCCCACGGTGCGCCTCGCCACCCGCGACGACGTCCC
CAGGGCCGTACGCACCCTCGCCGCCGCGTTCGCCGACTACCCCGCCACGCGCCACACCGTCGATCCGGAC
CGCCACATCGAGCGGGTCACCGAGCTGCAAGAACTCTTCCTCACGCGCGTCGGGCTCGACATCGGCAAGG
TGTGGGTCGCGGACGACGGCGCCGCGGTGGCGGTCTGGACCACGCCGGAGAGCGTCGAAGCGGGGGCGGT
GTTCGCCGAGATCGGCCCGCGCATGGCCGAGTTGAGCGGTTCCCGGCTGGCCGCGCAGCAACAGATGGAA
GGCCTCCTGGCGCCGCACCGGCCCAAGGAGCCCGCGTGGTTCCTGGCCACCGTCGGCGTCTCGCCCGACC
ACCAGGGCAAGGGTCTGGGCAGCGCCGTCGTGCTCCCCGGAGTGGAGGCGGCCGAGCGCGCCGGGGTGCC
CGCCTTCCTGGAGACCTCCGCGCCCCGCAACCTCCCCTTCTACGAGCGGCTCGGCTTCACCGTCACCGCC
GACGTCGAGGTGCCCGAAGGACCGCGCACCTGGTGCATGACCCGCAAGCCCGGTGCCTGACGCCCGCCCC
ACGACCCGCAGCGCCCGACCGAAAGGAGCGCACGACCCCATGCATCGATAAAATAAAAGATTTTATTTAG
TCTCCAGAAAAAGGGGGGAATGAAAGACCCCACCTGTAGGTTTGGCAAGCTAGCTTAAGTAACGCCATTT
TGCAAGGCATGGAAAATACATAACTGAGAATAGAGAAGTTCAGATCAAGGTTAGGAACAGAGAGACAGCA
GAATATGGGCCAAACAGGATATCTGTGGTAAGCAGTTCCTGCCCCGGCTCAGGGCCAAGAACAGATGGTC
CCCAGATGCGGTCCCGCCCTCAGCAGTTTCTAGAGAACCATCAGATGTTTCCAGGGTGCCCCAAGGACCT
GAAATGACCCTGTGCCTTATTTGAACTAACCAATCAGTTCGCTTCTCGCTTCTGTTCGCGCGCTTCTGCT
CCCCGAGCTCAATAAAAGAGCCCACAACCCCTCACTCGGCGCGCCAGTCCTCCGATAGACTGCGTCGCCC
GGGTACCCGTGTATCCAATAAACCCTCTTGCAGTTGCATCCGACTTGTGGTCTCGCTGTTCCTTGGGAGG
GTCTCCTCTGAGTGATTGACTACCCGTCAGCGGGGGTCTTTCATGGGTAACAGTTTCTTGAAGTTGGAGA
ACAACATTCTGAGGGTAGGAGTCGAATATTAAGTAATCCTGACTCAATTAGCCACTGTTTTGAATCCACA
TACTCCAATACTCCTGAAATAGTTCATTATGGACAGCGCAGAAGAGCTGGGGAGAATTAATTCGTAATCA
TGGTCATAGCTGTTTCCTGTGTGAAATTGTTATCCGCTCACAATTCCACACAACATACGAGCCGGAAGCA
TAAAGTGTAAAGCCTGGGGTGCCTAATGAGTGAGCTAACTCACATTAATTGCGTTGCGCTCACTGCCCGC
TTTCCAGTCGGGAAACCTGTCGTGCCAGCTGCATTAATGAATCGGCCAACGCGCGGGGAGAGGCGGTTTG
CGTATTGGGCGCTCTTCCGCTTCCTCGCTCACTGACTCGCTGCGCTCGGTCGTTCGGCTGCGGCGAGCGG
TATCAGCTCACTCAAAGGCGGTAATACGGTTATCCACAGAATCAGGGGATAACGCAGGAAAGAACATGTG
AGCAAAAGGCCAGCAAAAGGCCAGGAACCGTAAAAAGGCCGCGTTGCTGGCGTTTTTCCATAGGCTCCGC
CCCCCTGACGAGCATCACAAAAATCGACGCTCAAGTCAGAGGTGGCGAAACCCGACAGGACTATAAAGAT
ACCAGGCGTTTCCCCCTGGAAGCTCCCTCGTGCGCTCTCCTGTTCCGACCCTGCCGCTTACCGGATACCT
GTCCGCCTTTCTCCCTTCGGGAAGCGTGGCGCTTTCTCATAGCTCACGCTGTAGGTATCTCAGTTCGGTG
TAGGTCGTTCGCTCCAAGCTGGGCTGTGTGCACGAACCCCCCGTTCAGCCCGACCGCTGCGCCTTATCCG
GTAACTATCGTCTTGAGTCCAACCCGGTAAGACACGACTTATCGCCACTGGCAGCAGCCACTGGTAACAG
GATTAGCAGAGCGAGGTATGTAGGCGGTGCTACAGAGTTCTTGAAGTGGTGGCCTAACTACGGCTACACT
AGAAGGACAGTATTTGGTATCTGCGCTCTGCTGAAGCCAGTTACCTTCGGAAAAAGAGTTGGTAGCTCTT
GATCCGGCAAACAAACCACCGCTGGTAGCGGTGGTTTTTTTGTTTGCAAGCAGCAGATTACGCGCAGAAA
AAAAGGATCTCAAGAAGATCCTTTGATCTTTTCTACGGGGTCTGACGCTCAGTGGAACGAAAACTCACGT
TAAGGGATTTTGGTCATGAGATTATCAAAAAGGATCTTCACCTAGATCCTTTTAAATTAAAAATGAAGTT
TTAAATCAATCTAAAGTATATATGAGTAAACTTGGTCTGACAGTTACCAATGCTTAATCAGTGAGGCACC
TATCTCAGCGATCTGTCTATTTCGTTCATCCATAGTTGCCTGACTCCCCGTCGTGTAGATAACTACGATA
CGGGAGGGCTTACCATCTGGCCCCAGTGCTGCAATGATACCGCGAGACCCACGCTCACCGGCTCCAGATT
TATCAGCAATAAACCAGCCAGCCGGAAGGGCCGAGCGCAGAAGTGGTCCTGCAACTTTATCCGCCTCCAT
CCAGTCTATTAATTGTTGCCGGGAAGCTAGAGTAAGTAGTTCGCCAGTTAATAGTTTGCGCAACGTTGTT
GCCATTGCTACAGGCATCGTGGTGTCACGCTCGTCGTTTGGTATGGCTTCATTCAGCTCCGGTTCCCAAC
GATCAAGGCGAGTTACATGATCCCCCATGTTGTGCAAAAAAGCGGTTAGCTCCTTCGGTCCTCCGATCGT
TGTCAGAAGTAAGTTGGCCGCAGTGTTATCACTCATGGTTATGGCAGCACTGCATAATTCTCTTACTGTC
ATGCCATCCGTAAGATGCTTTTCTGTGACTGGTGAGTACTCAACCAAGTCATTCTGAGAATAGTGTATGC
GGCGACCGAGTTGCTCTTGCCCGGCGTCAATACGGGATAATACCGCGCCACATAGCAGAACTTTAAAAGT
GCTCATCATTGGAAAACGTTCTTCGGGGCGAAAACTCTCAAGGATCTTACCGCTGTTGAGATCCAGTTCG
ATGTAACCCACTCGTGCACCCAACTGATCTTCAGCATCTTTTACTTTCACCAGCGTTTCTGGGTGAGCAA
AAACAGGAAGGCAAAATGCCGCAAAAAAGGGAATAAGGGCGACACGGAAATGTTGAATACTCATACTCTT
CCTTTTTCAATATTATTGAAGCATTTATCAGGGTTATTGTCTCATGAGCGGATACATATTTGAATGTATT
TAGAAAAATAAACAAATAGGGGTTCCGCGCACATTTCCCCGAAAAGTGCCACCTGACGTCTAAGAAACCA
TTATTATCATGACATTAACCTATAAAAATAGGCGTATCACGAGGCCCTTTCGTCTCGCGCGTTTCGGTGA
TGACGGTGAAAACCTCTGACACATGCAGCTCCCGGAGACGGTCACAGCTTGTCTGTAAGCGGATGCCGGG
AGCAGACAAGCCCGTCAGGGCGCGTCAGCGGGTGTTGGCGGGTGTCGGGGCTGGCTTAACTATGCGGCAT
CAGAGCAGATTGTACTGAGAGTGCACCATATGCGGTGTGAAATACCGCACAGATGCGTAAGGAGAAAATA
CCGCATCAGGCGCCATTCGCCATTCAGGCTGCGCAACTGTTGGGAAGGGCGATCGGTGCGGGCCTCTTCG
CTATTACGCCAGCTGGCGAAAGGGGGATGTGCTGCAAGGCGATTAAGTTGGGTAACGCCAGGGTTTTCCC
AGTCACGACGTTGTAAAACGACGGCGCAAGGAATGGTGCATGCAAGGAGATGGCGCCCAACAGTCCCCCG
GCCACGGGGCCTGCCACCATACCCACGCCGAAACAAGCGCTCATGAGCCCGAAGTGGCGAGCCCGATCTT
CCCCATCGGTGATGTCGGCGATATAGGCGCCAGCAACCGCACCTGTGGCGCCGGTGATGCCGGCCACGAT
GCGTCCGGCGTAGAGGCGATTAGTCCAATTTGTTAAAGACAGGATATCAGTGGTCCAGGCTCTAGTTTTG
ACTCAACAATATCACCAGCTGAAGCCTATAGAGTACGAGCCATAGATAAAATAAAAGATTTTATTTAGTC
TCCAGAAAAAGGGGGGAA
