>Addgene plasmid #83728 | MSCV-6NBC-GFP-PGK-Puro-Barcode51 | addgene partial sequence | sequence record 165263 | pLXSN5 5'-CCCTTGAACCTCCTCGTTCGACC-3'
CAGCCCTCACTCCTTCTCTAGGCGCCGGAATTAGATCCCGGTGTCCACCATGGTGAGCAAGGGCGAGGAG
CTGTTCACCGGGGTGGTGCCCATCCTGGTCGAGCTGGACGGCGACGTAAACGGCCACAAGTTCAGCGTGT
CCGGCGAGGGCGAGGGCGATGCCACCTACGGCAAGCTGACCCTGAAGTTCATCTGCACCACCGGCAAGCT
GCCCGTGCCCTGGCCCACCCTCGTGACCACCCTGACCTACGGCGTGCAGTGCTTCAGCCGCTACCCCGAC
CACATGAAGCAGCACGACTTCTTCAAGTCCGCCATGCCCGAAGGCTACGTCCAGGAGCGCACCATCTTCT
TCAAGGACGACGGCAACTACAAGACCCGCGCCGAGGTGAAGTTCGAGGGCGACACCCTGGTGAACCGCAT
CGAGCTGAAGGGCATCGACTTCAAGGAGGACGGCAACATCCTGGGGCACAAGCTGGAGTACAACTACAAC
AGCCACAACGTCTATATCATGGCCGACAAGCAGAAGAACGGCATCAAGGTGAACTTCAAGATCCGCCACA
ACATCGAGGACGGCAGCGTGCAGCTCGCCGACCACTACCAGCAGAACACCCCCATCGGCGACGGCCCCGT
GCTGCTGCCCGACAACCACTACCTGAGCACCCAGTCCGCCCTGAGCAAAGACCCCAACGAGAAGCGCGAT
CACATGGTCCTGCTGGAGTTCGTGACCGCCGCCGGGATCACTCTCGGCATGGACGAGCTGTACAAGTAGC
GGAGAATTCTACCGGGTAGGGGAGGCGCTTTTCCCAAGGCAGTCTGGAGCATGCGCTTTAG
